Addgene plasmid #246689: p3xFLAG-CMV-9-GPR124 ΔECD
Purpose: Expression vector for human GPR124 lacking the ECD, N-terminal 3xFLAG tag
Depositing lab: Calvin Kuo & Mario Vallon. Depositing organization: Stanford University. Publication: A RECK-WNT7 Receptor-Ligand Interaction Enables Isoform-Specific Regulation of Wnt Bioavailability. Vallon M, Yuki K, Nguyen TD, Chang J, Yuan J, Siepe D, Miao Y, Essler M, Noda M, Garcia KC, Kuo CJ. Cell Rep. 2018 Oct 9;25(2):339-349.e9. doi: 10.1016/j.celrep.2018.09.045. PubMed 30304675.
Backbone
  Vector backbone: p3xFLAG-CMV-9
  Vector type: Mammalian Expression
  Selectable markers: Neomycin (select with G418)
Growth in bacteria
  Bacterial resistance: Ampicillin, 100 μg/mL
  Growth temperature: 37°C
  Growth strain: DH5alpha
  Copy number: High Copy
Gene/Insert
  Gene/Insert name: GPR124 (alt names: ADGRA2; TEM5)
  Species: H. sapiens (human)
  Insert size (bp): 1836
  Mutation: Δaa 34-770
  Entrez Gene: ADGRA2 (a.k.a. GPR124, TEM5)
  Promoter: CMV
  Tag / fusion protein: 3xFLAG (N terminal on insert)
  Cloning method: Other
Terms and licenses: Academic/Nonprofit Terms; Industry Terms: Not Available to Industry
Depositor comments: Gene sourced from cDNA clone FLJ00170
How to cite: p3xFLAG-CMV-9-GPR124 ΔECD was a gift from Calvin Kuo & Mario Vallon (Addgene plasmid # 246689 ; http://n2t.net/addgene:246689 ; RRID:Addgene_246689)
