[The description below was written by a language model from this plasmid's Addgene catalogue record and pLannotate feature annotations shown in this document.]
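Description:
p3xFLAG-CMV-9-GPR124 ΔECD is a mammalian expression plasmid of about 8 kb, built on the p3xFLAG-CMV-9 backbone, that drives production of a truncated form of human GPR124 (also called ADGRA2 or TEM5). It is propagated in E. coli as a high-copy plasmid through a ColE1/pUC-type origin with ampicillin selection (AmpR under its own bla promoter), and it also carries an f1 phage origin. For selection in mammalian cells, an SV40 enhancer/early promoter drives a neomycin phosphotransferase gene that allows G418 selection and is terminated by an SV40 polyadenylation signal. The annotation also reports ble and partial str reading frames downstream of neo, along with small lacZα, lacI, lac promoter/operator and T7 promoter remnants; these appear to be backbone carry-over and have no stated role in the design.

The expression cassette consists of the CMV immediate early enhancer and promoter, a preprotrypsin leader sequence, a 3xFLAG epitope with an enterokinase cleavage site, the GPR124 coding fragment, and a human growth hormone polyadenylation signal. The insert (1836 bp, derived from a cDNA clone) carries a deletion of amino acids 34–770, which removes the extracellular domain of this adhesion-type G protein-coupled receptor. The leader supplies a signal peptide that directs the tagged protein into the secretory pathway, which would be expected to place the N-terminal 3xFLAG tag on the extracellular side, where it can be used for detection or immunoprecipitation. The record describes the plasmid simply as an expression vector for ECD-deleted GPR124. The associated publication concerns RECK–WNT7 interaction and Wnt bioavailability, which suggests use as a domain-deletion variant for comparison with other receptor forms.
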