Features (pLannotate 1.2.2; 23 found; start..end, strand, type, name):
      4..158     -  CDS            lacZα (fragment): LacZα fragment of β-galactosidase; lacZ fragment
    318..697     +  enhancer       CMV enhancer: human cytomegalovirus immediate early enhancer
    699..898     +  promoter       CMV promoter: human cytomegalovirus (CMV) immediate early promoter
    932..976     +  CDS            preprotrypsin leader: leader sequence from mouse preprotrypsin
    977..1042    +  CDS            3xFLAG: three tandem FLAG® epitope tags, followed by an enterokinase cleavage site
   1061..2764    +  CDS            ADGRA2 (fragment): AGRA2_HUMAN - Also known as GPR124 From Homo sapiens (Human).
   2775..3397    +  polyA_signal   hGH poly(A) signal: human growth hormone polyadenylation signal
   3426..3740    +  promoter       SV40 promoter: SV40 enhancer and early promoter
   3791..4582    +  CDS            neo: KKA2_KLEPN - Also known as kan, nptII. Experimental evidence at protein level: Swiss-Prot protein existence level 1. Resistance to kanamycin, neomycin, paromomycin, ribostamycin, butirosin and gentamicin B. From Klebsiella pneumoniae.
   4606..4983    +  CDS            ble: BLE_KLEPN - Experimental evidence at protein level: Swiss-Prot protein existence level 1. Binding protein with a strong affinity to the bleomycin family of antibiotics. Binds to CL990; an antimitotic-antibiotic compound. From Klebsiella pneumoniae.
   5025..5084    +  CDS            str (fragment): STR_KLEPN - Protein inferred from homology: Swiss-Prot protein existence level 3. The aminoglycoside phosphotransferases achieve inactivation of their antibiotic substrates by phosphorylation. From Klebsiella pneumoniae.
   5107..5130    -  rep_origin     CloDF13 ori (fragment): Plasmids containing the CloDF13 (CDF) origin of replication can be propagated in E. coli cells that contain additional plasmids with compatible origins.
   5131..5214    +  CDS            large T antigen (fragment): large T antigen from SV40 (simian virus 40)
   5237..5371    +  polyA_signal   SV40 poly(A) signal: SV40 polyadenylation signal
   5377..5395    -  promoter       T7 promoter: promoter for bacteriophage T7 RNA polymerase
   5433..5449    -  protein_bind   lac operator: The lac repressor binds to the lac operator to inhibit transcription in E. coli. This inhibition can be relieved by adding lactose or isopropyl-β-D-thiogalactopyranoside (IPTG). lac repressor encoded by lacI
   5457..5487    -  promoter       lac promoter: promoter for the E. coli lac operon
   5502..5523    -  protein_bind   CAP binding site: CAP binding activates transcription in the presence of cAMP. E. coli catabolite activator protein
   5536..5628    -  CDS            lacI (fragment): lac repressor; lacI; The lac repressor binds to the lac operator to inhibit transcription in E. coli. This inhibition can be relieved by adding lactose or isopropyl-β-D-thiogalactopyranoside (IPTG).
   5811..6399    -  rep_origin     ori: high-copy-number ColE1/pMB1/pBR322/pUC origin of replication
   6570..7430    -  CDS            AmpR: β-lactamase; bla; confers resistance to ampicillin, carbenicillin, and related antibiotics
   7431..7535    -  promoter       AmpR promoter: bla
   7562..8034    +  rep_origin     f1 ori (sequence partly withheld): f1 bacteriophage origin of replication; arrow indicates direction of (+) strand synthesis
>Addgene plasmid #246689 | p3xFLAG-CMV-9-GPR124 ΔECD | addgene full sequence | sequence record 495863 | Addgene NGS Result
CCATTCGCCATTCAGGCTGCGCAACTGTTGGGAAGGGCGATCGGTGCGGGCCTCTTCGCTATTACGCCAG
CTGGCGAAAGGGGGATGTGCTGCAAGGCGATTAAGTTGGGTAACGCCAGGGTTTTCCCAGTCACGACGTT
GTAAAACGACGGCCAGTGCCAAGCTGATCTATACATTGAATCAATATTGGCAATTAGCCATATTAGTCAT
TGGTTATATAGCATAAATCAATATTGGCTATTGGCCATTGCATACGTTGTATCTATATCATAATATGTAC
ATTTATATTGGCTCATGTCCAATATGACCGCCATGTTGACATTGATTATTGACTAGTTATTAATAGTAAT
CAATTACGGGGTCATTAGTTCATAGCCCATATATGGAGTTCCGCGTTACATAACTTACGGTAAATGGCCC
GCCTGGCTGACCGCCCAACGACCCCCGCCCATTGACGTCAATAATGACGTATGTTCCCATAGTAACGCCA
ATAGGGACTTTCCATTGACGTCAATGGGTGGAGTATTTACGGTAAACTGCCCACTTGGCAGTACATCAAG
TGTATCATATGCCAAGTCCGCCCCCTATTGACGTCAATGACGGTAAATGGCCCGCCTGGCATTATGCCCA
GTACATGACCTTACGGGACTTTCCTACTTGGCAGTACATCTACGTATTAGTCATCGCTATTACCATGGTG
ATGCGGTTTTGGCAGTACACCAATGGGCGTGGATAGCGGTTTGACTCACGGGGATTTCCAAGTCTCCACC
CCATTGACGTCAATGGGAGTTTGTTTTGGCACCAAAATCAACGGGACTTTCCAAAATGTCGTAATAACCC
CGCCCCGTTGACGCAAATGGGCGGTAGGCGTGTACGGTGGGAGGTCTATATAAGCAGAGCTCGTTTAGTG
AACCGTCAGAATTAATTCACCATGTCTGCACTTCTGATCCTAGCTCTTGTTGGAGCTGCAGTTGCTGACT
ACAAAGACCATGACGGTGATTATAAAGATCATGACATCGATTACAAGGATGACGATGACAAGCTTGCGGC
CGCGAATTCACCCGTGGTATACCCCTGCACGGCCTTGCTGCTGCTCTGCCTCTTCGCCACCATCATCACC
TACATCCTCAACCACAGCTCCATCCGTGTGTCCCGGAAAGGCTGGCACATGCTGCTGAACTTGTGCTTCC
ACATAGCCATGACCTCTGCTGTCTTTGCGGGGGGCATCACACTCACCAACTACCAGATGGTCTGCCAGGC
GGTGGGCATCACCCTGCACTACTCCTCCCTATCCACGCTGCTCTGGATGGGCGTGAAGGCGCGAGTGCTC
CATAAGGAGCTCACCTGGAGGGCACCCCCTCCGCAAGAAGGGGACCCCGCTCTGCCTACTCCCAGTCCTA
TGCTCCGGTTCTATTTGATCGCTGGAGGGATTCCACTCATTATCTGTGGCATCACAGCTGCAGTCAACAT
CCACAACTACCGGGACCACAGCCCCTACTGCTGGCTGGTGTGGCGTCCAAGCCTTGGCGCCTTCTACATC
CCTGTGGCTTTGATTCTGCTCATCACCTGGATCTATTTCCTGTGCGCCGGGCTACGCTTACGGGGTCCTC
TGGCACAGAACCCCAAGGCGGGCAACAGCAGGGCCTCCCTGGAGGCAGGGGAGGAGCTGAGGGGTTCCAC
CAGGCTCAGGGGCAGCGGCCCCCTCCTGAGTGACTCAGGTTCCCTTCTTGCTACTGGGAGCGCGCGAGTG
GGGACGCCCGGGCCCCCGGAGGATGGTGACAGCCTCTATTCTCCGGGAGTCCAGCTAGGGGCGCTGGTGA
CCACGCACTTCCTGTACTTGGCCATGTGGGCCTGCGGGGCTCTGGCAGTGTCCCAGCGCTGGCTGCCCCG
GGTGGTGTGCAGCTGCTTGTACGGGGTGGCAGCCTCCGCCCTGGGCCTCTTCGTCTTCACTCACCACTGT
GCCAGGCGGAGGGACGTGAGAGCCTCGTGGCGCGCCTGCTGCCCCCCTGCCTCTCCCGCGGCCCCCCATG
CCCCGCCCCGGGCCCTGCCCGCCGCCGCAGAGGACGGTTCCCCGGTGTTCGGGGAGGGGCCCCCCTCCCT
CAAGTCCTCCCCAAGCGGCAGCAGCGGCCATCCGCTGGCTCTGGGCCCCTGCAAGCTCACCAACCTGCAG
CTGGCCCAGAGTCAGGTGTGCGAGGCGGGGGCGGCGGCCGGCGGGGAAGGAGAGCCGGAGCCGGCGGGCA
CCCGGGGAAACCTCGCCCACCGCCACCCCAACAACGTGCACCACGGGCGTCGGGCGCACAAGAGCCGGGC
CAAGGGACACCGCGCGGGGGAGGCCTGCGGCAAGAACCGGCTCAAGGCCCTGCGCGGGGGCGCGGCGGGG
GCGCTGGAGCTGCTGTCCAGCGAGAGCGGTAGTCTGCACAACAGCCCCACCGACAGCTACCTGGGCAGCA
GCCGCAACAGCCCGGGCGCCGGCCTGCAGCTGGAAGGCGAGCCCATGCTCACGCCGTCCGAGGGCAGCGA
CACCAGCGCCGCGCCGCTTTCTGAGGCGGGCCGGGCAGGCCAGCGCCGCAGCGCCAGCCGCGACAGTCTC
AAGGGCGGCGGCGCGCTGGAGAAGGAGAGCCATCGCCGCTCGTACCCGCTCAACGCCGCCAGCCTAAACG
GCGCCCCCAAGGGGGGCAAGTACGACGACGTCACCCTGATGGGCGCGGAGGTAGCCAGCGGCGGCTGCAT
GAAGACCGGACTCTGGAAGAGCGAAACTACCGTCTAAGGATCCCGGGTGGCATCCCTGTGACCCCTCCCC
AGTGCCTCTCCTGGCCCTGGAAGTTGCCACTCCAGTGCCCACCAGCCTTGTCCTAATAAAATTAAGTTGC
ATCATTTTGTCTGACTAGGTGTCCTTCTATAATATTATGGGGTGGAGGGGGGTGGTATGGAGCAAGGGGC
AAGTTGGGAAGACAACCTGTAGGGCCTGCGGGGTCTATTGGGAACCAAGCTGGAGTGCAGTGGCACAATC
TTGGCTCACTGCAATCTCCGCCTCCTGGGTTCAAGCGATTCTCCTGCCTCAGCCTCCCGAGTTGTTGGGA
TTCCAGGCATGCATGACCAGGCTCAGCTAATTTTTGTTTTTTTGGTAGAGACGGGGTTTCACCATATTGG
CCAGGCTGGTCTCCAACTCCTAATCTCAGGTGATCTACCCACCTTGGCCTCCCAAATTGCTGGGATTACA
GGCGTGAACCACTGCTCCCTTCCCTGTCCTTCTGATTTTAAAATAACTATACCAGCAGGAGGACGTCCAG
ACACAGCATAGGCTACCTGGCCATGCCCAACCGGTGGGACATTTGAGTTGCTTGCTTGGCACTGTCCTCT
CATGCGTTGGGTCCACTCAGTAGATGCCTGTTGAATTGGGTACGCGGCCAGCTTGGCTGTGGAATGTGTG
TCAGTTAGGGTGTGGAAAGTCCCCAGGCTCCCCAGCAGGCAGAAGTATGCAAAGCATGCATCTCAATTAG
TCAGCAACCAGGTGTGGAAAGTCCCCAGGCTCCCCAGCAGGCAGAAGTATGCAAAGCATGCATCTCAATT
AGTCAGCAACCATAGTCCCGCCCCTAACTCCGCCCATCCCGCCTCCGCTAACTCCGCCCAGTTCCGCCCA
TTCTCCGCCCCATGGCTGACTAATTTTTTTTATTTATGCAGGCCGAGGCCGCCTCGGCCTCTGAGCTATT
CCAGAAGTAGTGAGGAGGCTTTTTTGGAGGAATTGATCAGCTTGGGATCTGATCAAGAGACAGGATGAGG
ATCGTTTCGCATGATTGAACAAGATGGATTGCACGCAGGTTCTCCGGCTGCTTGGGTGGAGAGGCTATTC
GGCTATGACTGGGCACAACAGACAATCGGCTGCTCTGATGCCGCCGTGTTCCGGCTGTCAGCGCAGGGGC
GCCCGGTTCTTTTTGTCAAGACCGACCTGTCCGGTGCCCTGAATGAACTGCAGGACGAGGCAGCGCGGCT
ATCGTGGCTGGCCACGACGGGCGTTCCTTGCGCAGCTGTGCTCGACGTTGTCACTGAAGCGGGAAGGGAC
TGGCTGCTATTGGGCGAAGTGCCGGGGCAGGATCTCCTGTCATCTCACCTTGCTCCTGCCGAGAAAGTAT
CCATCATGGCTGATGCAATGCGGCGGCTGCATACGCTTGATCCGGCTACCTGCCCATTCGACCACCAAGC
GAAACATCGCATCGAGCGAGCACGTACTCGGATGGAAGCCGGTCTTGTCGATCAGGATGATCTGGACGAA
GAGCATCAGGGGCTCGCGCCAGCCGAACTGTTCGCCAGGCTCAAGGCGCGCATGCCCGACGGCGAGGATC
TCGTCGTGACCCATGGCGATGCCTGCTTGCCGAATATCATGGTGGAAAATGGCCGCTTTTCTGGATTCAT
CGACTGTGGCCGGCTGGGTGTGGCGGACCGCTATCAGGACATAGCGTTGGCTACCCGTGATATTGCTGAA
GAGCTTGGCGGCGAATGGGCTGACCGCTTCCTCGTGCTTTACGGTATCGCCGCTCCCGATTCGCAGCGCA
TCGCCTTCTATCGCCTTCTTGACGAGTTCTTCTGAGCGGGACTCTGGGGTTCGAAATGACCGACCAAGCG
ACGCCCAACCTGCCATCACGAGATTTCGATTCCACCGCCGCCTTCTATGAAAGGTTGGGCTTCGGAATCG
TTTTCCGGGACGCCGGCTGGATGATCCTCCAGCGCGGGGATCTCATGCTGGAGTTCTTCGCCCACCCCGG
GCTCGATCCCCTCGCGAGTTGGTTCAGCTGCTGCCTGAGGCTGGACGACCTCGCGGAGTTCTACCGGCAG
TGCAAATCCGTCGGCATCCAGGAAACCAGCAGCGGCTATCCGCGCATCCATGCCCCCGAACTGCAGGAGT
GGGGAGGCACGATGGCCGCTTTGGTCGACCCGGACGGGACGCTCCTGCGCCTGATACAGAACGAATTGCT
TGCAGGCATCTCATGAGTGTGTCTTCCCGTTTTCCGCCTGAGGTCACTGCGTGGATGGAGCGCTGGCGCC
TGCTGCGCGACGGCGAGCTGCTCACCACCCACTCGCCAAGCTGGAACCGTAAAAAGGCCGCGTTGCTGGC
GTTTTTCCATAGGCTCCGCCGATCATAATCAGCCATACCACATTTGTAGAGGTTTTACTTGCTTTAAAAA
ACCTCCCACACCTCCCCCTGAACCTGAAACATAAAATGAATGCAATTGTTGTTGTTAACTTGTTTATTGC
AGCTTATAATGGTTACAAATAAAGCAATAGCATCACAAATTTCACAAATAAAGCATTTTTTTCACTGCAT
TCTAGTTGTGGTTTGTCCAAACTCATCAATGTATCTTATCATGTCTGGATCAATTCCCTATAGTGAGTCG
TATTAAATTCGTAATCATGTCATAGCTGTTTCCTGTGTGAAATTGTTATCCGCTCACAATTCCACACAAC
ATACGAGCCGGAAGCATAAAGTGTAAAGCCTGGGGTGCCTAATGAGTGAGCTAACTCACATTAATTGCGT
TGCGCTCACTGCCCGCTTTCCAGTCGGGAAACCTGTCGTGCCAGCTGCATTAATGAATCGGCCAACGCGC
GGGGAGAGGCGGTTTGCGTATTGGGCGCTCTTCCGCTTCCTCGCTCACTGACTCGCTGCGCTCGGTCGTT
CGGCTGCGGCGAGCGGTATCAGCTCACTCAAAGGCGGTAATACGGTTATCCACAGAATCAGGGGATAACG
CAGGAAAGAACATGTGAGCAAAAGGCCAGCAAAAGGCCAGGAACCGTAAAAAGGCCGCGTTGCTGGCGTT
TTTCCATAGGCTCCGCCCCCCTGACGAGCATCACAAAAATCGACGCTCAAGTCAGAGGTGGCGAAACCCG
ACAGGACTATAAAGATACCAGGCGTTTCCCCCTGGAAGCTCCCTCGTGCGCTCTCCTGTTCCGACCCTGC
CGCTTACCGGATACCTGTCCGCCTTTCTCCCTTCGGGAAGCGTGGCGCTTTCTCATAGCTCACGCTGTAG
GTATCTCAGTTCGGTGTAGGTCGTTCGCTCCAAGCTGGGCTGTGTGCACGAACCCCCCGTTCAGCCCGAC
CGCTGCGCCTTATCCGGTAACTATCGTCTTGAGTCCAACCCGGTAAGACACGACTTATCGCCACTGGCAG
CAGCCACTGGTAACAGGATTAGCAGAGCGAGGTATGTAGGCGGTGCTACAGAGTTCTTGAAGTGGTGGCC
TAACTACGGCTACACTAGAAGAACAGTATTTGGTATCTGCGCTCTGCTGAAGCCAGTTACCTTCGGAAAA
AGAGTTGGTAGCTCTTGATCCGGCAAACAAACCACCGCTGGTAGCGGTGGTTTTTTTGTTTGCAAGCAGC
AGATTACGCGCAGAAAAAAAGGATCTCAAGAAGATCCTTTGATCTTTTCTACGGGGTCTGACGCTCAGTG
GAACGAAAACTCACGTTAAGGGATTTTGGTCATGAGATTATCAAAAAGGATCTTCACCTAGATCCTTTTA
AATTAAAAATGAAGTTTTAAATCAATCTAAAGTATATATGAGTAAACTTGGTCTGACAGTTACCAATGCT
TAATCAGTGAGGCACCTATCTCAGCGATCTGTCTATTTCGTTCATCCATAGTTGCCTGACTCCCCGTCGT
GTAGATAACTACGATACGGGAGGGCTTACCATCTGGCCCCAGTGCTGCAATGATACCGCGAGACCCACGC
TCACCGGCTCCAGATTTATCAGCAATAAACCAGCCAGCCGGAAGGGCCGAGCGCAGAAGTGGTCCTGCAA
CTTTATCCGCCTCCATCCAGTCTATTAATTGTTGCCGGGAAGCTAGAGTAAGTAGTTCGCCAGTTAATAG
TTTGCGCAACGTTGTTGCCATTGCTACAGGCATCGTGGTGTCACGCTCGTCGTTTGGTATGGCTTCATTC
AGCTCCGGTTCCCAACGATCAAGGCGAGTTACATGATCCCCCATGTTGTGCAAAAAAGCGGTTAGCTCCT
TCGGTCCTCCGATCGTTGTCAGAAGTAAGTTGGCCGCAGTGTTATCACTCATGGTTATGGCAGCACTGCA
TAATTCTCTTACTGTCATGCCATCCGTAAGATGCTTTTCTGTGACTGGTGAGTACTCAACCAAGTCATTC
TGAGAATAGTGTATGCGGCGACCGAGTTGCTCTTGCCCGGCGTCAATACGGGATAATACCGCGCCACATA
GCAGAACTTTAAAAGTGCTCATCATTGGAAAACGTTCTTCGGGGCGAAAACTCTCAAGGATCTTACCGCT
GTTGAGATCCAGTTCGATGTAACCCACTCGTGCACCCAACTGATCTTCAGCATCTTTTACTTTCACCAGC
GTTTCTGGGTGAGCAAAAACAGGAAGGCAAAATGCCGCAAAAAAGGGAATAAGGGCGACACGGAAATGTT
GAATACTCATACTCTTCCTTTTTCAATATTATTGAAGCATTTATCAGGGTTATTGTCTCATGAGCGGATA
CATATTTGAATGTATTTAGAAAAATAAACAAATAGGGGTTCCGCGCACATTTCCCCGAAAAGTGCCACCT
G
[124 nt withheld, positions 7562-7685]
C
[91 nt withheld, positions 7687-7777]
A
[49 nt withheld, positions 7779-7827]
CCTTTGACGTTGGAGTCCACGTTCTTTAAGAGTCCACTATTAAAGAAC
[33 nt withheld, positions 7876-7908]
ACCCTATCTCGGTCTATTCTTTTGATTTATAAGGGATTTTGCCGATTTCGGCCTATTGGTTAAAAAATGA
GCTGATTTAACAAAAATTTAACGCGAATTTTAACAAAATATTAACGCTTACAATTT
